Addgene plasmid #39697: KHBD00625
Depositing lab: Bart Deplancke. Depositing organization: Swiss Federal Institute of Technology (EPFL). Publication: Automated protein-DNA interaction screening of Drosophila regulatory elements. Korneel Hens, Jean-Daniel Feuz, Alina Isakova, Antonina Lagovitina, Andreas Massouras, Julien Bryois, Patrick Callaerts, Susan E. Celniker, Bart Deplancke. Nat Methods. 2011 Oct 30;8(12):1065-70. 10.1038/nmeth.1763 PubMed 22037703.
Backbone
  Vector backbone: pDONR221
  Backbone manufacturer: Invitrogen
  Backbone size w/o insert (bp): 2536
  Vector type: Gateway DONR vector
Growth in bacteria
  Bacterial resistance: Kanamycin, 50 μg/mL
  Growth temperature: 37°C
  Growth strain: DH5alpha
  Copy number: High Copy
Gene/Insert
  Gene/Insert name: CG12236 (alt name: FBgn0029822)
  Species: D. melanogaster (fly)
  Insert size (bp): 1659
  Entrez Gene: CG12236 (a.k.a. Dmel_CG12236, Dmel\CG12236)
  Promoter: none
  Cloning method: Gateway Cloning
  Sequencing primers: 5′ M13-F20; 3′ M13R
Terms and licenses: Academic/Nonprofit Terms; Industry Terms: Not Available to Industry
Depositor comments: Please note that the ORFs in this collection were cloned open-ended (without a stop codon).
How to cite: KHBD00625 was a gift from Bart Deplancke (Addgene plasmid # 39697 ; http://n2t.net/addgene:39697 ; RRID:Addgene_39697)
