[The description below was written by a language model from this plasmid's Addgene catalogue record.]
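Description:
KHBD00625 is a Gateway entry clone built in the pDONR221 backbone (Invitrogen), carrying the open reading frame of the Drosophila melanogaster gene CG12236 (FBgn0029822). The insert is recorded as 1659 bp in a backbone of about 2.5 kb once the donor cassette has been replaced. The plasmid is maintained in E. coli as a high-copy vector under kanamycin selection. No feature table accompanies the record, so the exact positions of the origin, resistance gene and recombination sites are not documented here. As a product of Gateway cloning into a pDONR vector, the ORF would be expected to sit between attL sites, and M13 forward and reverse primer sites flanking the insert are listed for sequence verification.

The construct has no promoter driving the insert, which is consistent with its role as a shuttle clone rather than an expression plasmid. The ORF is meant to be moved by LR recombination into destination vectors that provide the promoter, tags and host-specific elements. The depositor notes that the ORFs in this collection were cloned open-ended, without a stop codon, so the coding sequence can be read through into a C-terminal fusion partner supplied by the destination vector. N-terminal fusions then rely on a downstream vector-encoded stop. The clone belongs to a collection of fly ORFs associated with work on automated protein–DNA interaction screening of Drosophila regulatory elements, which suggests its use as a source of CG12236 coding sequence for such assays. The record does not specify the destination vectors or the function of the CG12236 protein.
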