>Addgene plasmid #39697 | KHBD00625 | depositor partial sequence | sequence record 50137 | KHBD00625 sequence 1659 bps
ATGGCCACCACCCAGCAGTACTCGCTGCGGTGGAACAACTACCTGCGCCACCTCACCTACTCCCTGGACA
ACCACCGGCTGAACGATGACTTCGTGGACGTCAGCCTGTGCGTGGATGGACGCAGGATCAAGGCCCACAA
GGTGGTACTCTCCTCCTGCTCGTCCTACTTTAAGGAGATATTCAAGGAGAACCCACATCCGCATCCAGTC
ATTATATTTAAGTTTATCAAGTTCGAGGATCTCAATTCGATTATCGAGTTCATGTACCAGGGCGAAGTCA
ATGTGCAGCAGGAGGCGCTGCAATCGTTCCTGCAAACTGCCGAGCTGCTGGCCGTCCAAGGACTCACCGC
CGAGGAGAAGGAGAAGCCGCAGATCCCGGTGGCGCCGCTGATCAGCGAGCACAAGCTGATCAAGACCATA
CCGAGCACCATACGCGCGGTCAACGAGCAGCAGCAGCAGGTGTCCAATGTGGCCCAGGCGCAGACAGCTA
CGCAAACCATCGAAATACCCGCGGCCACTTTGCTGCAAGCCACCAACGCCAGCCAGGTGCCATCGCAGGT
GGTCGCAGCAGCCGCAGCAGCCGCAGCGGCACAACAGCTGCAGGTCCAGCATCAACAGCAGCAGCATCAC
CATGTACAAACCACCCAGATTCAGCACATCCAAGTGCAATCGGCACCGCCCCCGCAACAGCAGCAACAGC
AACAGCAGCAGCAGCAGCAGCAGCAGCAGCAGCAACAACAGCAGCAGCAGCAGCAATCACAGCAGCAACA
AACGACGCCCGTGCAGACGCAACACCTGACCATCACCAATGCGGTGGCCCTGCCGGCGGCCAGTTCGGTT
AAGAAGCGAAAGATCACGTTCTCGGACGACGACGACAACATGTACACCACCGAAACCGTTGACTACGCCG
TCAAGGATGAGCAGACCATAGTGAAAACTGCCGAGATGACTTTCCTGCGCGGCGCCGTCAAGATGGACAT
ACCCGATTACATTGTTGGCGAAGTGGATGACCGCCTGTCGGATGGAGCAACGCCGCAAACGTCGCAGGAT
GCCACCACCGCAGCGGCGCAGAATGTGGCGCAGTACTCATCCGAGTATGAAATACTCACCGAGTCCGAAA
TGGAGGAGAAGTACCAGGCGGATGCGGACAACGCCGAAATTGCCATTGAGATGACCCGATTGCTGGGCAC
CGCCAGCGGGACGCCGGGTGCGGGTTCCGGCCAAGTGATGGAGGATTCGGGTGGCGGCAGCGCGACGACT
GGTCCCTCGACTACGGTGTCTGTGACGCAGGTCAAATCGGACAGCAAGGCCAGCGGGACGAATGCCGCTT
TGAAGCCAGGATCCGTGACGGTTGCCAGGTCGTCCAAGAGTGGAGCAACTGCATCCGCGCCACCGGCTGG
CAGCGATGAGGAGAGCGTCCAGTATACCGGCCTCGCACCGCTGAACTGCAGCTTCTGCGGCAGGCCGCTC
AAGTCGGTGAACGCGCTGCGGCGACACATCGCCTCCAGGCATTCGGAGATTCAGGGCAAGGAGCACGAGT
GCTTCATCTGCATGAAGAGCTTCAAGACAAAGTGGTCCCTCTCCACACACAACTCGCGTTTTCATCGCGA
AATGGGCTGTTCGACCAAGGGATTCACCAAGATCGAGTACAGCGATCAC
