>Addgene plasmid #39697 | KHBD00625 | addgene partial sequence | sequence record 52255 | M13Rev
TGCTTTCTTATAATGCCAACTTTGTACAAGAAAGTTGGCAAGTGATCGCTGTACTCGATCTTGGTGAATC
CCTTGGTCGAACAGCCCATTTCGCGATGAAAACGCGAGTTGTGTGTGGAGAGGGACCACTTTGTCTTGAA
GCTCTTCATGCAGATGAAGCACTCGTGCTCCTTGCCCTGAATCTCCGAATGCCTGGAGGCGATGTGTCGC
CGCAGCGCGTTCACCGACTTGAGCGGCCTGCCGCAGAAGCTGCAGTTCAGCGGTGCGAGGCCGGTATACT
GGACGCTCTCCTCATCGCTGCCAGCCGGTGGCGCGGATGCAGTTGCTCCACTCTTGGACGACCTGGCAAC
CGTCACGGATCCTGGCTTCAAAGCGGCATTCGTCCCGCTGGCCTTGCTGTCCGATTTGACCTGCGTCACA
GACACCGTAGTCGAGGGACCAGTCGTCGCGCTGCCGCCACCCGAATCCTCCATCACTTGGCCGGAACCCG
CACCCGGCGTCCCGCTGGCGGTGCCCAGCAATCGGGTCATCTCAATGGCAATTTCGGCGTTGTCCGCATC
CGCCTGGTACTTCTCCTCCATTTCGGACTCGGTGAGTATTTCATACTCGGATGAGTACTGCGCCACATTC
TGCGCCGCTGCG
